Addgene plasmid #195661: pBEL2540
Purpose: Complementation of MlaC(T176R)
Depositing lab: Gira Bhabha & Damian Ekiert. Depositing organization: NYU Grossman School of Medicine. Publication: Protein-protein interactions in the Mla lipid transport system probed by computational structure prediction and deep mutational scanning. MacRae MR, Puvanendran D, Haase MAB, Coudray N, Kolich L, Lam C, Baek M, Bhabha G, Ekiert DC. J Biol Chem. 2023 Apr 24:104744. doi: 10.1016/j.jbc.2023.104744. PubMed 37100290.
Backbone
  Vector backbone: pBAD
  Vector type: Bacterial Expression
Growth in bacteria
  Bacterial resistance: Ampicillin, 100 μg/mL
  Growth temperature: 37°C
  Growth strain: DH5alpha
  Copy number: High Copy
Gene/Insert
  Gene/Insert name: MlaC
  Species: E. coli
  Mutation: MlaC(T176R)
  Cloning method: Gibson Cloning
Terms and licenses: Academic/Nonprofit Terms; Industry Terms: Not Available to Industry
Depositor comments: Please visit https://www.biorxiv.org/content/10.1101/2022.12.09.519820v1 for bioRxiv preprint.
How to cite: pBEL2540 was a gift from Gira Bhabha & Damian Ekiert (Addgene plasmid # 195661 ; http://n2t.net/addgene:195661 ; RRID:Addgene_195661)
