[The description below was written by a language model from this plasmid's Addgene catalogue record and pLannotate feature annotations shown in this document.]
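Description:
pBEL2540 is a 5,233 bp bacterial expression plasmid built on a pBAD backbone and carrying the E. coli mlaC gene with a T176R point substitution. It replicates from a ColE1/pMB1-type origin, is listed as high copy, and is selected with ampicillin through a β-lactamase gene driven by its own promoter. An M13 phage origin is also present, which in principle permits single-stranded DNA production with helper phage. Short remnants of pBR322 sequence (fragments of bom, rop, the tetracycline efflux gene and its promoter) are annotated, but these are partial and not expected to be functional.

The payload is a standard arabinose-inducible cassette. The araC regulator is transcribed divergently from the araBAD promoter, which drives the mlaC coding sequence. AraC represses the promoter without L-arabinose and activates it when the sugar is supplied, giving titratable expression. Downstream, a segment of the rrnB operon, including the 5S rRNA and the T1 and T2 terminators, stops transcription before the resistance marker. No epitope or purification tags are annotated. MlaC is the periplasmic component of the Mla phospholipid transport pathway, which maintains outer membrane lipid asymmetry. It is thought to shuttle phospholipids across the periplasm to the inner membrane MlaFEDB complex.

The stated purpose is complementation with the MlaC(T176R) variant, that is, supplying the mutant protein from a plasmid to test whether it supports Mla function. The associated study examined protein–protein interactions in the Mla system using structure prediction and deep mutational scanning. The record does not state which host strain was used for complementation or what effect the substitution has.
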