Features (pLannotate 1.2.2; 14 found; start..end, strand, type, name):
    562..613     -  misc_feature   bom (fragment): basis of mobility region from pBR322
    729..768     -  CDS            rop (fragment): Rop protein, which maintains plasmids at low copy number; rop
    769..954     -  CDS            TcR (fragment): tetracycline efflux protein; tet; confers resistance to tetracycline
    964..982     +  promoter       tet promoter (fragment): E. coli promoter for tetracycline efflux protein gene
   1072..1950    -  CDS            araC: L-arabinose regulatory protein; araC
   1977..2261    +  promoter       araBAD promoter: araBAD; promoter of the L-arabinose operon of E. coli; the araC regulatory gene is transcribed in the opposite direction (Guzman et al., 1995)
   2308..2940    +  CDS            mlaC: MLAC_ECOLI - Also known as yrbC. Experimental evidence at protein level: Swiss-Prot protein existence level 1. Involved in a phospholipid transport pathway that maintains lipid asymmetry in the outer membrane by retrograde trafficking of phospholipids from the outer membrane to the inner membrane. May transfer phospholipid across the periplasmic space and deliver it to the MlaFEDB complex at the inner membrane. From Escherichia coli (strain K12).
   3119..3234    +  ncRNA          5S rRNA: Accession: RF00001 - 5S ribosomal RNA
   3238..3324    +  terminator     rrnB T1 terminator: Escherichia coli rrnB; transcription terminator T1 from the E. coli rrnB gene
   3416..3443    +  terminator     rrnB T2 terminator: transcription terminator T2 from the E. coli rrnB gene
   3462..3553    +  promoter       AmpR promoter: bla
   3554..4414    +  CDS            AmpR: β-lactamase; bla; confers resistance to ampicillin, carbenicillin, and related antibiotics
   4456..4836    +  rep_origin     M13 ori (sequence partly withheld): M13 bacteriophage origin of replication; arrow indicates direction of (+) strand synthesis
   5022..376     +  rep_origin     ori (across the origin): high-copy-number ColE1/pMB1/pBR322/pUC origin of replication
>Addgene plasmid #195661 | pBEL2540 | addgene full sequence | sequence record 382996 | Addgene NGS Result
TCTGCTAATCCTGTTACCAGTGGCTGCTGCCAGTGGCGATAAGTCGTGTCTTACCGGGTTGGACTCAAGA
CGATAGTTACCGGATAAGGCGCAGCGGTCGGGCTGAACGGGGGGTTCGTGCACACAGCCCAGCTTGGAGC
GAACGACCTACACCGAACTGAGATACCTACAGCGTGAGCTATGAGAAAGCGCCACGCTTCCCGAAGGGAG
AAAGGCGGACAGGTATCCGGTAAGCGGCAGGGTCGGAACAGGAGAGCGCACGAGGGAGCTTCCAGGGGGA
AACGCCTGGTATCTTTATAGTCCTGTCGGGTTTCGCCACCTCTGACTTGAGCGTCGATTTTTGTGATGCT
CGTCAGGGGGGCGGAGCCTATGGAAAAACGCCAGCAACGCGGCCTTTTTACGGTTCCTGGCCTTTTGCTG
GCCTTTTGCTCACATGTTCTTTCCTGCGTTATCCCCTGATTCTGTGGATAACCGTATTACCGCCTTTGAG
TGAGCTGATACCGCTCGCCGCAGCCGAACGACCGAGCGCAGCGAGTCAGTGAGCGAGGAAGCGGAAGAGC
GCCTGATGCGGTATTTTCTCCTTACGCATCTGTGCGGTATTTCACACCGCATAGGGTCATGGCTGCGCCC
CGACACCCGCCAACACCCGCTGACGCGCCCTGACGGGCTTGTCTGCTCCCGGCATCCGCTTACAGACAAG
CTGTGACCGTCTCCGGGAGCTGCATGTGTCAGAGGTTTTCACCGTCATCACCGAAACGCGCGAGGCAGAA
GGAGATGGCGCCCAACAGTCCCCCGGCCACGGGGCCTGCCACCATACCCACGCCGAAACAAGCGCTCATG
AGCCCGAAGTGGCGAGCCCGATCTTCCCCATCGGTGATGTCGGCGATATAGGCGCCAGCAACCGCACCTG
TGGCGCCGGTGATGCCGGCCACGATGCGTCCGGCGTAGAGGATCTGCTCATGTTTGACAGCTTATCATCG
ATGCATAATGTGCCTGTCAAATGGACGAAGCAGGGATTCTGCAAACCCTATGCTACTCCGTCAAGCCGTC
AATTGTCTGATTCGTTACCAATTATGACAACTTGACGGCTACATCATTCACTTTTTCTTCACAACCGGCA
CGGAACTCGCTCGGGCTGGCCCCGGTGCATTTTTTAAATACCCGCGAGAAATAGAGTTGATCGTCAAAAC
CAACATTGCGACCGACGGTGGCGATAGGCATCCGGGTGGTGCTCAAAAGCAGCTTCGCCTGGCTGATACG
TTGGTCCTCGCGCCAGCTTAAGACGCTAATCCCTAACTGCTGGCGGAAAAGATGTGACAGACGCGACGGC
GACAAGCAAACATGCTGTGCGACGCTGGCGATATCAAAATTGCTGTCTGCCAGGTGATCGCTGATGTACT
GACAAGCCTCGCGTACCCGATTATCCATCGGTGGATGGAGCGACTCGTTAATCGCTTCCATGCGCCGCAG
TAACAATTGCTCAAGCAGATTTATCGCCAGCAGCTCCGAATAGCGCCCTTCCCCTTGCCCGGCGTTAATG
ATTTGCCCAAACAGGTCGCTGAAATGCGGCTGGTGCGCTTCATCCGGGCGAAAGAACCCCGTATTGGCAA
ATATTGACGGCCAGTTAAGCCATTCATGCCAGTAGGCGCGCGGACGAAAGTAAACCCACTGGTGATACCA
TTCGCGAGCCTCCGGATGACGACCGTAGTGATGAATCTCTCCTGGCGGGAACAGCAAAATATCACCCGGT
CGGCAAACAAATTCTCGTCCCTGATTTTTCACCACCCCCTGACCGCGAATGGTGAGATTGAGAATATAAC
CTTTCATTCCCAGCGGTCGGTCGATAAAAAAATCGAGATAACCGTTGGCCTCAATCGGCGTTAAACCCGC
CACCAGATGGGCATTAAACGAGTATCCCGGCAGCAGGGGATCATTTTGCGCTTCAGCCATACTTTTCATA
CTCCCGCCATTCAGAGAAGAAACCAATTGTCCATATTGCATCAGACATTGCCGTCACTGCGTCTTTTACT
GGCTCTTCTCGCTAACCAAACCGGTAACCCCGCTTATTAAAAGCATTCTGTAACAAAGCGGGACCAAAGC
CATGACAAAAACGCGTAACAAAAGTGTCTATAATCACGGCAGAAAAGTCCACATTGATTATTTGCACGGC
GTCACACTTTGCTATGCCATAGCATTTTTATCCATAAGATTAGCGGATCCTACCTGACGCTTTTTATCGC
AACTCTCTACTGTTTCTCCATACCCGTTTTTTTGGGCTAGCGGCCGGCCTGGCCCGAAGGGTGAATTATG
TTTAAACGTTTAATGATGGTCGCTTTGCTGGTGATTGCACCTCTGAGTGCGGCAACCGCGGCAGACCAGA
CCAATCCGTATAAGCTGATGGACGAGGCGGCGCAGAAAACGTTCGATCGCCTGAAGAATGAGCAACCGCA
AATTCGGGCCAACCCGGATTATCTGCGTACCATTGTTGATCAGGAACTGCTGCCATACGTACAGGTGAAA
TACGCCGGTGCGCTGGTGCTGGGCCAGTATTACAAGAGTGCGACCCCTGCTCAACGTGAAGCCTACTTTG
CCGCTTTCCGTGAGTACCTGAAGCAGGCTTACGGTCAGGCGCTGGCGATGTATCACGGTCAAACCTATCA
GATTGCGCCAGAACAGCCGCTGGGCGATAAAACCATTGTGCCTATTCGCGTTACCATTATTGACCCGAAT
GGCCGTCCGCCGGTGCGTCTGGACTTCCAGTGGCGTAAAAACTCCCAGACGGGCAATTGGCAGGCTTACG
ACATGATTGCTGAAGGCGTCAGTATGATCACCCGCAAACAAAACGAGTGGGGAACGCTGCTGCGTACCAA
AGGTATCGACGGCCTGACTGCGCAACTGAAATCGATTTCTCAACAGAAAATCACTCTGGAAGAGAAAAAA
TAAGGCCCAGGCGGCCGGTACCAAATTCCAGAAAAGAGACGCTGAAAAGCGTCTTTTTTCGTTTTGGTCC
TGGTCTGAGGAATGGTTGTAAGCTTGGCTGTTTTGGCGGATGAGAGAAGATTTTCAGCCTGATACAGATT
AAATCAGAACGCAGAAGCGGTCTGATAAAACAGAATTTGCCTGGCGGCAGTAGCGCGGTGGTCCCACCTG
ACCCCATGCCGAACTCAGAAGTGAAACGCCGTAGCGCCGATGGTAGTGTGGGGTCTCCCCATGCGAGAGT
AGGGAACTGCCAGGCATCAAATAAAACGAAAGGCTCAGTCGAAAGACTGGGCCTTTCGTTTTATCTGTTG
TTTGTCGGTGAACGCTCTCCTGAGTAGGACAAATCCGCCGGGAGCGGATTTGAACGTTGCGAAGCAACGG
CCCGGAGGGTGGCGGGCAGGACGCCCGCCATAAACTGCCAGGCATCAAATTAAGCAGAAGGCCATCCTGA
CGGATGGCCTTTTTGCGTTTCTACAAACTCTTTTGTTTATTTTTCTAAATACATTCAAATATGTATCCGC
TCATGAGACAATAACCCTGATAAATGCTTCAATAATATTGAAAAAGGAAGAGTATGAGTATTCAACATTT
CCGTGTCGCCCTTATTCCCTTTTTTGCGGCATTTTGCCTTCCTGTTTTTGCTCACCCAGAAACGCTGGTG
AAAGTAAAAGATGCTGAAGATCAGTTGGGTGCACGAGTGGGTTACATCGAACTGGATCTCAACAGCGGTA
AGATCCTTGAGAGTTTTCGCCCCGAAGAACGTTTTCCAATGATGAGCACTTTTAAAGTTCTGCTATGTGG
CGCGGTATTATCCCGTGTTGACGCCGGGCAAGAGCAACTCGGTCGCCGCATACACTATTCTCAGAATGAC
TTGGTTGAGTACTCACCAGTCACAGAAAAGCATCTTACGGATGGCATGACAGTAAGAGAATTATGCAGTG
CTGCCATAACCATGAGTGATAACACTGCGGCCAACTTACTTCTGACAACGATCGGAGGACCGAAGGAGCT
AACCGCTTTTTTGCACAACATGGGGGATCATGTAACTCGCCTTGATCGTTGGGAACCGGAGCTGAATGAA
GCCATACCAAACGACGAGCGTGACACCACGATGCCTGCAGCAATGGCAACAACGTTGCGCAAACTATTAA
CTGGCGAACTACTTACTCTAGCTTCCCGGCAACAATTAATAGACTGGATGGAGGCGGATAAAGTTGCAGG
ACCACTTCTGCGCTCGGCCCTTCCGGCTGGCTGGTTTATTGCTGATAAATCTGGAGCCGGTGAGCGTGGG
TCTCGCGGTATCATTGCAGCACTGGGGCCAGATGGTAAGCCCTCCCGTATCGTAGTTATCTACACGACGG
GGAGTCAGGCAACTATGGATGAACGAAATAGACAGATCGCTGAGATAGGTGCCTCACTGATTAAGCATTG
GTAACTGTCAGACCAAGTTTACTCATATATACTTTAGATTGATT
[125 nt withheld, positions 4455-4579]
C
[141 nt withheld, positions 4581-4721]
CCTTTGACGTTGGAGTCCACGTTCTTT
[37 nt withheld, positions 4749-4785]
ACCCTATCTCGGGCTATTCTTTTGATTTATAAGGGATTTTGCCGATTTCGGCCTATTGGTTAAAAAATGA
GCTGATTTAACAAAAATTTAACGCGAATTTTAACAAAATATTAACGTTTACAATTTAAAAGGATCTAGGT
GAAGATCCTTTTTGATAATCTCATGACCAAAATCCCTTAACGTGAGTTTTCGTTCCACTGAGCGTCAGAC
CCCGTAGAAAAGATCAAAGGATCTTCTTGAGATCCTTTTTTTCTGCGCGTAATCTGCTGCTTGCAAACAA
AAAAACCACCGCTACCAGCGGTGGTTTGTTTGCCGGATCAAGAGCTACCAACTCTTTTTCCGAAGGTAAC
TGGCTCAGCAGAGCGCAGATACCAAATACTGTCCTTCTAGTGTAGCCGTAGTTAGGCCACCACTTCAAGA
ACTCTGTAGCACCGCCTACATACCTCGC
